>Addgene plasmid #178145 | PANK2_Halo_C_allele | addgene full sequence | sequence record 349358 | Addgene NGS Result
GTTCGCTCCAAGCTGGGCTGTGTGCACGAACCCCCCGTTCAGCCCGACCGCTGCGCCTTATCCGGTAACT
ATCGTCTTGAGTCCAACCCGGTAAGACACGACTTATCGCCACTGGCAGCAGCCACTGGTAACAGGATTAG
CAGAGCGAGGTATGTAGGCGGTGCTACAGAGTTCTTGAAGTGGTGGCCTAACTACGGCTACACTAGAAGA
ACAGTATTTGGTATCTGCGCTCTGCTGAAGCCAGTTACCTTCGGAAAAAGAGTTGGTAGCTCTTGATCCG
GCAAACAAACCACCGCTGGTAGCGGTGGTTTTTTTGTTTGCAAGCAGCAGATTACGCGCAGAAAAAAAGG
ATCTCAAGAAGATCCTTTGATCTTTTCTACGGGGTCTGACGCTCAGTGGAACGAAAACTCACGTTAAGGG
ATTTTGGTCATGAGATTATCAAAAAGGATCTTCACCTAGATCCTTTTAAATTAAAAATGAAGTTTTAAAT
CAATCTAAAGTATATATGAGTAAACTTGGTCTGACAGTTACCAATGCTTAATCAGTGAGGCACCTATCTC
AGCGATCTGTCTATTTCGTTCATCCATAGTTGCCTGACTCCCCGTCGTGTAGATAACTACGATACGGGAG
GGCTTACCATCTGGCCCCAGTGCTGCAATGATACCGCGAGATCCACGCTCACCGGCTCCAGATTTATCAG
CAATAAACCAGCCAGCCGGAAGGGCCGAGCGCAGAAGTGGTCCTGCAACTTTATCCGCCTCCATCCAGTC
TATTAATTGTTGCCGGGAAGCTAGAGTAAGTAGTTCGCCAGTTAATAGTTTGCGCAACGTTGTTGCCATT
GCTACAGGCATCGTGGTGTCACGCTCGTCGTTTGGTATGGCTTCATTCAGCTCCGGTTCCCAACGATCAA
GGCGAGTTACATGATCCCCCATGTTGTGCAAAAAAGCGGTTAGCTCCTTCGGTCCTCCGATCGTTGTCAG
AAGTAAGTTGGCCGCAGTGTTATCACTCATGGTTATGGCAGCACTGCATAATTCTCTTACTGTCATGCCA
TCCGTAAGATGCTTTTCTGTGACTGGTGAGTACTCAACCAAGTCATTCTGAGAATAGTGTATGCGGCGAC
CGAGTTGCTCTTGCCCGGCGTCAATACGGGATAATACCGCGCCACATAGCAGAACTTTAAAAGTGCTCAT
CATTGGAAAACGTTCTTCGGGGCGAAAACTCTCAAGGATCTTACCGCTGTTGAGATCCAGTTCGATGTAA
CCCACTCGTGCACCCAACTGATCTTCAGCATCTTTTACTTTCACCAGCGTTTCTGGGTGAGCAAAAACAG
GAAGGCAAAATGCCGCAAAAAAGGGAATAAGGGCGACACGGAAATGTTGAATACTCATACTCTTCCTTTT
TCAATATTATTGAAGCATTTATCAGGGTTATTGTCTCATGAGCGGATACATATTTGAATGTATTTAGAAA
AATAAACAAATAGGGGTTCCGCGCACATTTCCCCGAAAAGTGCCACCTGACGTCTAAGAAACCATTATTA
TCATGACATTAACCTATAAAAATAGGCGTATCACGAGGCCCTTTCGTCTCGCGCGTTTCGGTGATGACGG
TGAAAACCTCTGACACATGCAGCTCCCGGAGACGGTCACAGCTTGTCTGTAAGCGGATGCCGGGAGCAGA
CAAGCCCGTCAGGGCGCGTCAGCGGGTGTTGGCGGGTGTCGGGGCTGGCTTAACTATGCGGCATCAGAGC
AGATTGTACTGAGAGTGCACCATATGCGGTGTGAAATACCGCACAGATGCGTAAGGAGAAAATACCGCAT
CAGGCGCCATTCGCCATTCAGGCTGCGCAACTGTTGGGAAGGGCGATCGGTGCGGGCCTCTTCGCTATTA
CGCCAGCTGGCGAAAGGGGGATGTGCTGCAAGGCGATTAAGTTGGGTAACGCCAGGGTTTTCCCAGTCAC
GACGTTGTAAAACGACGGCCAGTGAATTCGAGCTCGGTACCTCGCGAATGCATCTAGACCTCTGCTGCTT
CTCACCTCATTCCCCAGAAACAGTCAGGTTCTGTCTCTTACCAGAGGTAACTGAGCTGCTGCTGGCCTCA
TAGCTCCTGTCGCCCTCACTGCGGGTTTGGTTTTCCTCTTATCACAGTGGTCTGAAGTGCTTGGATAGTC
TAGGACATCCAGCCCCCTCCCCAGACAGGGACTCCTTAGGGCGTCTCTGCTCCCAGGCTGGCCTTGGCCC
TTCTGGGGTGCTCAGGAAATGGGTATGCTGTGTGTGGGCAGTGGTTGGCTTTAACACTAGTCATCATGTG
TAAGGTGATTTGAATAAGTCTAAGGAAAATTGCACTTATTTTTGGTGTATTTTCTTTCAGGGTTATTTTG
GAGCTGTTGGAGCACTCCTTGAGCTGTTGAAGATCCCGGGTGGAGGAGGTTCTGGAGGCGGTGGAAGTGG
TGGCGGAGGTAGCGCCGAGATCGGCACCGGCTTTCCCTTCGATCCTCACTACGTGGAAGTGCTGGGCGAG
AGAATGCACTATGTGGACGTGGGCCCCAGAGATGGAACCCCTGTGCTGTTTCTGCACGGCAACCCTACCA
GCAGCTACGTGTGGCGGAACATCATCCCTCACGTGGCCCCTACACACAGATGTATCGCCCCTGACCTGAT
CGGCATGGGCAAGAGCGATAAGCCCGACCTGGGCTACTTCTTCGACGACCACGTGCGGTTCATGGACGCC
TTTATTGAGGCCCTCGGCCTGGAAGAGGTGGTGCTGGTTATTCACGATTGGGGCAGCGCCCTGGGATTCC
ACTGGGCCAAGAGAAACCCCGAGAGAGTGAAGGGAATCGCCTTCATGGAATTCATCAGGCCCATTCCTAC
CTGGGACGAGTGGCCTGAGTTCGCCAGAGAGACATTCCAGGCCTTCAGAACCACCGACGTGGGCAGAAAG
CTGATCATCGACCAGAACGTGTTCATCGAGGGCACCCTGCCTATGGGAGTCGTCAGACCACTGACCGAGG
TGGAAATGGACCACTACAGAGAGCCCTTTCTGAACCCCGTGGACCGGGAACCTCTTTGGAGATTCCCCAA
CGAGCTGCCCATTGCCGGCGAGCCTGCTAATATTGTGGCCCTGGTGGAAGAGTACATGGACTGGCTGCAT
CAGAGCCCCGTGCCTAAGCTGCTGTTTTGGGGAACACCCGGCGTGCTGATTCCTCCTGCTGAAGCTGCCA
GACTGGCCAAGAGCCTGCCTAATTGCAAGGCCGTGGATATCGGCCCTGGCCTGAATCTGCTGCAAGAGGA
CAACCCCGATCTGATCGGCTCCGAGATTGCCAGATGGCTGAGCACCCTGGAAATCAGCGGATAATCATTA
CCTGGGGAGGGGTTCCTGAAACCTTCCACAATGGGATCTGTGGACTTTCATTTTTTTAAGAGACTTACTC
AATTTCATGACTGTACTACCTGAAACAAAGTGAGAAAGGACAGGTGTATTTTTCTAAGTCATCAAGATAA
ATCCTTAAGAATTCAGTCTAAATTAGCAACCAGGAAGGAAAAATATATTAAAAACAACAAAAAAGTGGCA
CATGTCCAGGCAGTGTGAGGATTTGCTGTATATAAGTTGCCTGCTTTGTATTTTTGAAATCTCTGCATCA
CTCATTGGAAGTGCTTCTGAAGAGAGCTGCTCTGTGTTCAGTTGACTGGTTTTGTGTCCTGTTTGAACTT
GCTGAATGTAAGGCAGGCTACTATGCGTTATAATCTAATCACAAGGATCCCGGGCCCGTCGACTGCAGAG
GCCTGCATGCAAGCTTGGCGTAATCATGGTCATAGCTGTTTCCTGTGTGAAATTGTTATCCGCTCACAAT
TCCACACAACATACGAGCCGGAAGCATAAAGTGTAAAGCCTGGGGTGCCTAATGAGTGAGCTAACTCACA
TTAATTGCGTTGCGCTCACTGCCCGCTTTCCAGTCGGGAAACCTGTCGTGCCAGCTGCATTAATGAATCG
GCCAACGCGCGGGGAGAGGCGGTTTGCGTATTGGGCGCTCTTCCGCTTCCTCGCTCACTGACTCGCTGCG
CTCGGTCGTTCGGCTGCGGCGAGCGGTATCAGCTCACTCAAAGGCGGTAATACGGTTATCCACAGAATCA
GGGGATAACGCAGGAAAGAACATGTGAGCAAAAGGCCAGCAAAAGGCCAGGAACCGTAAAAAGGCCGCGT
TGCTGGCGTTTTTCCATAGGCTCCGCCCCCCTGACGAGCATCACAAAAATCGACGCTCAAGTCAGAGGTG
GCGAAACCCGACAGGACTATAAAGATACCAGGCGTTTCCCCCTGGAAGCTCCCTCGTGCGCTCTCCTGTT
CCGACCCTGCCGCTTACCGGATACCTGTCCGCCTTTCTCCCTTCGGGAAGCGTGGCGCTTTCTCATAGCT
CACGCTGTAGGTATCTCAGTTCGGTGTAGGTC
Features (pLannotate 1.2.2; 11 found; start..end, strand, type, name):
    528..1388    -  CDS            AmpR: β-lactamase; bla; confers resistance to ampicillin, carbenicillin, and related antibiotics
   1389..1493    -  promoter       AmpR promoter: bla
   1588..1623    +  CDS            rop (fragment): Rop protein, which maintains plasmids at low copy number; rop
   1725..1824    +  misc_feature   bom (fragment): basis of mobility region from pBR322
   1830..1987    -  CDS            lacZα (fragment): LacZα fragment of β-galactosidase; lacZ fragment
   2464..3339    +  CDS            dhaA: DHAA_PSEPV - Experimental evidence at protein level: Swiss-Prot protein existence level 1. Catalyzes hydrolytic cleavage of carbon-halogen bonds in halogenated aliphatic compounds, leading to the formation of the corresponding primary alcohols, halide ions and protons. Has a broad substrate specificity, as it is able to dehalogenate mono- and di- chlorinated and brominated alkanes (up to at least C10), and the two isomers of 1,3-dichloropropene to 3-chloroallyl alcohol; the highest activity was found with 1,2-dibromoethane, while no activity was observed with the analog 1,2-dichloroethane. Fro
   3833..3849    -  protein_bind   lac operator: The lac repressor binds to the lac operator to inhibit transcription in E. coli. This inhibition can be relieved by adding lactose or isopropyl-β-D-thiogalactopyranoside (IPTG). lac repressor encoded by lacI
   3857..3887    -  promoter       lac promoter: promoter for the E. coli lac operon
   3902..3923    -  protein_bind   CAP binding site: CAP binding activates transcription in the presence of cAMP. E. coli catabolite activator protein
   3936..4028    -  CDS            lacI (fragment): lac repressor; lacI; The lac repressor binds to the lac operator to inhibit transcription in E. coli. This inhibition can be relieved by adding lactose or isopropyl-β-D-thiogalactopyranoside (IPTG).
   4211..357     -  rep_origin     ori (across the origin): high-copy-number ColE1/pMB1/pBR322/pUC origin of replication
