[The description below was written by a language model from this plasmid's Addgene catalogue record and pLannotate feature annotations shown in this document.]
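Description:
PANK2_Halo_C_allele is a 4.4 kb homology-directed repair donor plasmid built on the pUC57-BsaI-Free cloning backbone, designed for knocking a HaloTag coding sequence into the endogenous human PANK2 locus so that the native protein carries the tag at its C-terminus. It is a simple bacterial plasmid with no mammalian expression or viral elements annotated. It replicates in E. coli from a high-copy ColE1/pUC-type origin and is selected with ampicillin through the β-lactamase gene and its own promoter. The remaining backbone annotations (fragments of lacZα, lacI, rop and bom, plus the lac promoter, lac operator and CAP binding site) are remnants of the pUC-style cloning region and have no role in the tagging strategy.

The payload sits between the lacZα fragment and the lac promoter region. Its only annotated feature is an approximately 0.9 kb open reading frame matched to the bacterial haloalkane dehalogenase DhaA. This is the enzyme from which HaloTag was engineered, so the match corresponds to the HaloTag insert. HaloTag binds chloroalkane ligands covalently, so the fusion protein can be labelled with fluorescent dyes, captured by affinity handles, or targeted with degrader compounds. Several hundred unannotated bases lie on each side of the tag. These are presumably PANK2 genomic homology arms flanking the stop codon, although the record does not define them or mention any linker. No promoter drives the tag, consistent with expression depending on in-frame integration at the endogenous gene. The nuclease or guide RNA to be used with the donor is not stated. The plasmid comes from an iPSC neurodegenerative disease initiative, which suggests use in tagging PANK2 in human iPSC lines.
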