Addgene plasmid #178145: PANK2_Halo_C_allele
Purpose: Donor vector for endogenous tagging of human PANK2 at the C-terminus with halotag
Depositing lab: iPSC Neurodegenerative Disease Initiative (iNDI) & Michael Ward. Depositing organization: National Institute of Neurological Disorders and Strokes (NINDS).
Backbone
  Vector backbone: pUC57-BsaI-Free
  Vector type: Donor vector
Growth in bacteria
  Bacterial resistance: Ampicillin, 100 μg/mL
  Growth temperature: 37°C
  Growth strain: DH5alpha
  Copy number: High Copy
Gene/Insert
  Gene/Insert name: Halotag (alt name: PANK2)
  Species: H. sapiens (human)
  Entrez Gene: PANK2 (a.k.a. C20orf48, HARP, HSS, NBIA1, PKAN)
  Cloning method: Unknown
Terms and licenses: Academic/Nonprofit Terms; Industry Terms: Not Available to Industry
How to cite: PANK2_Halo_C_allele was a gift from iPSC Neurodegenerative Disease Initiative (iNDI) & Michael Ward (Addgene plasmid # 178145 ; http://n2t.net/addgene:178145 ; RRID:Addgene_178145)
