>Addgene plasmid #178145 | PANK2_Halo_C_allele | depositor partial sequence | sequence record 345782 | insert
CCTCTGCTGCTTCTCACCTCATTCCCCAGAAACAGTCAGGTTCTGTCTCTTACCAGAGGTAACTGAGCTG
CTGCTGGCCTCATAGCTCCTGTCGCCCTCACTGCGGGTTTGGTTTTCCTCTTATCACAGTGGTCTGAAGT
GCTTGGATAGTCTAGGACATCCAGCCCCCTCCCCAGACAGGGACTCCTTAGGGCGTCTCTGCTCCCAGGC
TGGCCTTGGCCCTTCTGGGGTGCTCAGGAAATGGGTATGCTGTGTGTGGGCAGTGGTTGGCTTTAACACT
AGTCATCATGTGTAAGGTGATTTGAATAAGTCTAAGGAAAATTGCACTTATTTTTGGTGTATTTTCTTTC
AGGGTTATTTTGGAGCTGTTGGAGCACTCCTTGAGCTGTTGAAGATCCCGGGTGGAGGAGGTTCTGGAGG
CGGTGGAAGTGGTGGCGGAGGTAGCGCCGAGATCGGCACCGGCTTTCCCTTCGATCCTCACTACGTGGAA
GTGCTGGGCGAGAGAATGCACTATGTGGACGTGGGCCCCAGAGATGGAACCCCTGTGCTGTTTCTGCACG
GCAACCCTACCAGCAGCTACGTGTGGCGGAACATCATCCCTCACGTGGCCCCTACACACAGATGTATCGC
CCCTGACCTGATCGGCATGGGCAAGAGCGATAAGCCCGACCTGGGCTACTTCTTCGACGACCACGTGCGG
TTCATGGACGCCTTTATTGAGGCCCTCGGCCTGGAAGAGGTGGTGCTGGTTATTCACGATTGGGGCAGCG
CCCTGGGATTCCACTGGGCCAAGAGAAACCCCGAGAGAGTGAAGGGAATCGCCTTCATGGAATTCATCAG
GCCCATTCCTACCTGGGACGAGTGGCCTGAGTTCGCCAGAGAGACATTCCAGGCCTTCAGAACCACCGAC
GTGGGCAGAAAGCTGATCATCGACCAGAACGTGTTCATCGAGGGCACCCTGCCTATGGGAGTCGTCAGAC
CACTGACCGAGGTGGAAATGGACCACTACAGAGAGCCCTTTCTGAACCCCGTGGACCGGGAACCTCTTTG
GAGATTCCCCAACGAGCTGCCCATTGCCGGCGAGCCTGCTAATATTGTGGCCCTGGTGGAAGAGTACATG
GACTGGCTGCATCAGAGCCCCGTGCCTAAGCTGCTGTTTTGGGGAACACCCGGCGTGCTGATTCCTCCTG
CTGAAGCTGCCAGACTGGCCAAGAGCCTGCCTAATTGCAAGGCCGTGGATATCGGCCCTGGCCTGAATCT
GCTGCAAGAGGACAACCCCGATCTGATCGGCTCCGAGATTGCCAGATGGCTGAGCACCCTGGAAATCAGC
GGATAATCATTACCTGGGGAGGGGTTCCTGAAACCTTCCACAATGGGATCTGTGGACTTTCATTTTTTTA
AGAGACTTACTCAATTTCATGACTGTACTACCTGAAACAAAGTGAGAAAGGACAGGTGTATTTTTCTAAG
TCATCAAGATAAATCCTTAAGAATTCAGTCTAAATTAGCAACCAGGAAGGAAAAATATATTAAAAACAAC
AAAAAAGTGGCACATGTCCAGGCAGTGTGAGGATTTGCTGTATATAAGTTGCCTGCTTTGTATTTTTGAA
ATCTCTGCATCACTCATTGGAAGTGCTTCTGAAGAGAGCTGCTCTGTGTTCAGTTGACTGGTTTTGTGTC
CTGTTTGAACTTGCTGAATGTAAGGCAGGCTACTATGCGTTATAATCTAATCACAA
